>Addgene plasmid #40838 | pAS-3 (mm20-21) | addgene partial sequence | sequence record 69368 | pBR322ori-F (5'-GGGAAACGCCTGGTATCTTT-3')
GGGTTTCGCCACCTCTGACTTGAGCGTCGATTTTTGTGATGCTCGTCAGGGGGGCGGAGCCTATGGAAAA
ACGCCAGCAACGCGGCCTTTTTACGGTTCCTGGCCTTTTGCTGGCCTTTTGCTCACATGTTCTTTCCTGC
GTTATCCCCTGATTCTGTGGATAACCGTATTACCGCCTTTGAGTGAGCTGATACCGCTCGCCGCAGCCGA
ACGACCGAGCGCAGCGAGTCAGTGAGCGAGGAAGCGGAAGAGCGCCCAATACGCAAACCGCCTCTCCCCG
CGCGTTGGCCGATTCATTAATGCAGCTGGCACGACAGGTTTCCCGACTGGAAAGCGGGCAGTGAGCGCAA
CGCAATTAATACGCGTACCGCTAGCCAGGAAGAGTTTGTAGAAACGCAAAAAGGCCATCCGTCAGGATGG
CCTTCTGCTTAGTTTGATGCCTGGCAGTTTATGGCGGGCGTCCTGCCCGCCACCCTCCGGGCCGTTGCTT
CACAACGTTCAAATCCGCTCCCGGCGGATTTGTCCTACTCAGGAGAGCGTTCACCGACAAACAACAGATA
AAACGAAAGGCCCAGTCTTCCGACTGAGCCTTTCGTTTTATTTGATGCCTGGCAGTTCCCTACTCTCGCG
TTAACGCTAGCATGGATGTTTTCCCAGTCACGACGTTGTAAAACGACGGCCAGTCTTAAGCTCGGGCCCC
AAATAATGATTTTATTTTGACTGATAGTGACCTGTTCGTTGCAACAAATTGATGAGCAATGCTTTTTTAT
AATGCCAACTTTGTACAAAAAAGCAGGCTCCGCGGCCGCCCCCTTCACCAGATCTCGAGCTCAAGCTT
