>Addgene plasmid #40838 | pAS-3 (mm20-21) | addgene partial sequence | sequence record 70326 | EGFP-C 5'-CATGGTCCTGCTGGAGTTCGTG-3'
ACGAGCTGTACAAGTAAAGCGGCCGCGACTCTAGATGTATACAACCTACTACCTCATCTAGATCATAATC
AGCCATACCACATTTGTAGAGGTTTTACTTGCTTTAAAAAACCTCCCACACCTCCCCCTGAACCTGAAAC
ATAAAATGAATGCAATTGTTGTTGTTAACTTGTTTATTGCAGCTTATAATGGTTACAAGGGTGGGCGCGC
CGACCCAGCTTTCTTGTACAAAGTTGGCATTATAAGAAAGCATTGCTTATCAATTTGTTGCAACGAACAG
GTCACTATCAGTCAAAATAAAATCATTATTTGCCATCCAGCTGATATCCCCTATAGTGAGTCGTATTACA
TGGTCATAGCTGTTTCCTGGCAGCTCTGGCCCGTGTCTCAAAATCTCTGATGTTACATTGCACAAGATAA
AAATATATCATCATGAACAATAAAACTGTCTGCTTACATAAACAGTAATACAAGGGGTGTTATGAGCCAT
ATTCAACGGGAAACGTCGAGGCCGCGATTAAATTCCAACATGGATGCTGATTTATATGGGTATAAATGGG
CTCGCGATAATGTCGGGCAATCAGGTGCGACAATCTATCGCTTGTATGGGAAGCCCGATGCGCCAGAGTT
GTTTCTGAAACATGGCAAAGGTAGCGTTGCCAATGATGTTACAGATGAGATGGTCAGACTAAACTGGCTG
ACGGAATTTATGCCTCTTCCGACCATCAAGCATTTTATCCGTACTCCTGATGATGCATGGTTACTCACCA
CTGCGATCCCCGGAAAAACAGCATTCCAGGTATTAGAAGAATATCCTGATTCAGGTGAAAATATTGTTGA
TGCGCTGGCAGTGTTCCTGCGCCGGTTGCATTCGATTCCTG
