[The description below was written by a language model from this plasmid's Addgene catalogue record.]
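Description:
pAS-3 (mm20-21) is a small (about 3.5 kb) miRNA reporter plasmid built on pENTR/D-EGFP, a Gateway entry vector. That backbone was made by amplifying the EGFP coding sequence and its downstream multiple cloning site from pEGFP-N1 and inserting the fragment into pENTR/D-TOPO by directional TOPO cloning. The plasmid is maintained at high copy in standard E. coli cloning strains under kanamycin selection. It is catalogued as an insect expression and miRNA reporter vector, with Gateway listed as the cloning method.

The payload is an EGFP reporter with a single target site for Drosophila let-7 in its 3′ UTR. The site was made from a pair of annealed oligonucleotides ligated into the XbaI site downstream of EGFP. The "mm20-21" label indicates that the site is complementary to let-7 except for mismatches at positions 20 and 21 of the small RNA, which makes this plasmid one of a series that varies the extent of 3′ pairing.

The record lists Actin5C as the promoter. However, an entry-vector backbone of this size would not normally carry one, and no feature table is available to confirm it. The promoter may therefore reflect the intended context after recombination into an Actin5C-driven fly destination vector.

According to the stated purpose, the construct supplies target RNAs for in vitro assays that define how much complementarity between a small RNA and its target is needed to trigger tailing and degradation (trimming) of the small RNA. The record does not say how the target RNA is produced from the plasmid for these assays.
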