Addgene plasmid #40838: pAS-3 (mm20-21)
Purpose: Target RNAs used to determine complementarity requirements for in vitro tailing and degradation
Depositing lab: Phillip Zamore. Depositing organization: University of Massachusetts, Worcester. Publication: Target RNA-directed trimming and tailing of small silencing RNAs. Ameres SL, Horwich MD, Hung JH, Xu J, Ghildiyal M, Weng Z, Zamore PD. Science. 2010 Jun 18;328(5985):1534-9. 10.1126/science.1187058 PubMed 20558712.
Backbone
  Vector backbone: pENTR/D-EGFP
  Backbone manufacturer: Zamore lab
  Total vector size (bp): 3549
  Modifications to backbone: A DNA fragment encoding EGFP together with the downstream multiple cloning site was amplified from pEGFP-N1 (Clontech, Mountain View, CA, USA) and inserted into pENTR/D-TOPO (Invitrogen, Carlsbad, CA, USA) using the pENTR Directional TOPO Cloning Kit (Invitrogen) to generate pENTR/D-EGFP.
  Vector type: Insect Expression ; miRNA reporter
Growth in bacteria
  Bacterial resistance: Kanamycin, 50 μg/mL
  Growth temperature: 37°C
  Growth strain: DH5alpha
  Copy number: High Copy
Gene/Insert
  Gene/Insert name: let-7–mm20-21
  Species: D. melanogaster (fly)
  Promoter: Actin5C
  Tag / fusion protein: EGFP (N terminal on insert)
  Cloning method: Gateway Cloning
  Sequencing primers: 5′ EGFP-C
Terms and licenses: Academic/Nonprofit Terms; Industry Terms: Not Available to Industry
Depositor comments: The let-7 mm20-21 complimentary sequence was inserted in the XbaI site in the 3'UTR of EGFP using the following oligos: s: CTAGATGTATACAACCTACTACCTCAT as: CTAGATGAGGTAGTAGGTTGTATACAT
How to cite: pAS-3 (mm20-21) was a gift from Phillip Zamore (Addgene plasmid # 40838 ; http://n2t.net/addgene:40838 ; RRID:Addgene_40838)
